Addgene plasmid #39132: PIM1
Purpose: Bacterial expression for structure determination; may not be full ORF
Depositing lab: Nicola Burgess-Brown. Depositing organization: University of Oxford.
Backbone
  Vector backbone: pLIC-SGC1
  Backbone manufacturer: SGC
  Vector type: Bacterial Expression
Growth in bacteria
  Bacterial resistance: Ampicillin, 100 μg/mL
  Growth temperature: 37°C
  Growth strain: Mach1
  Copy number: Low Copy
Gene/Insert
  Gene/Insert name: PIM1 (alt names: pim-1 oncogene; PDB:2J2I)
  Species: H. sapiens (human)
  Insert size (bp): 1020
  GenBank ID: PDB:2J2I
  Entrez Gene: PIM1 (a.k.a. PIM)
  Tag / fusion protein: His Tev (N terminal on insert)
  Cloning method: Ligation Independent Cloning
  Sequencing primers: 5′ T7; 3′ T7-term
Terms and licenses: Academic/Nonprofit Terms; Industry Terms: Not Available to Industry
How to cite: PIM1 was a gift from Nicola Burgess-Brown (Addgene plasmid # 39132 ; http://n2t.net/addgene:39132 ; RRID:Addgene_39132)
