[The description below was written by a language model from this plasmid's Addgene catalogue record.]
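Description:
PIM1 is a bacterial expression plasmid built on the pLIC-SGC1 backbone, a ligation-independent cloning vector from the Structural Genomics Consortium designed for producing recombinant proteins in E. coli. It is maintained under ampicillin selection and is recorded as low copy. The record does not list an origin of replication or give a feature table, so the backbone elements cannot be described in detail. The listed sequencing primers, T7 forward and T7 terminator, suggest that the insert sits within a T7 promoter/terminator expression cassette, which would require a host supplying T7 RNA polymerase, although the promoter itself is not explicitly stated.

The payload is a roughly 1 kb insert from the human PIM1 gene (pim-1 oncogene), which encodes a serine/threonine protein kinase. It was introduced by ligation-independent cloning and carries an N-terminal His tag followed by a TEV protease site. This arrangement allows purification by immobilised metal affinity chromatography, followed by TEV cleavage of the tag to leave near-native protein. The stated purpose is bacterial expression for structure determination, and the record links the insert to a deposited crystal structure entry. It also cautions that the insert may not be the full open reading frame, which is typical of structural genomics constructs whose boundaries are trimmed to give a well-behaved, crystallisable domain. The exact residue boundaries are not given. The construct is suited to making purified PIM1 kinase for crystallography, and by extension for related biochemical or ligand-binding work.
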