>Addgene plasmid #39132 | PIM1 | depositor partial sequence | sequence record 49183 | PIM1 sequence 804 bps
ATGCACCATCATCATCATCATTCTTCTGGTGTAGATCTGGGTACCGAGAACCTGTACTTCCAATCCATGC
TCTTGTCCAAAATCAACTCGCTTGCCCACCTGCGCGCCGCGCCCTGCAACGACCTGCACGCCACCAAGCT
GGCGCCCGGCAAGGAGAAGGAGCCCCTGGAGTCGCAGTACCAGGTGGGCCCGCTACTGGGCAGCGGCGGC
TTCGGCTCGGTCTACTCAGGCATCCGCGTCTCCGACAACTTGCCGGTGGCCATCAAACACGTGGAGAAGG
ACCGGATTTCCGACTGGGGAGAGCTGCCTAATGGCACTCGAGTGCCCATGGAAGTGGTCCTGCTGAAGAA
GGTGAGCTCGGGTTTCTCCGGCGTCATTAGGCTCCTGGACTGGTTCGAGAGGCCCGACAGTTTCGTCCTG
ATCCTGGAGAGGCCCGAGCCGGTGCAAGATCTCTTCGACTTCATCACGGAAAGGGGAGCCCTGCAAGAGG
AGCTGGCCCGCAGCTTCTTCTGGCAGGTGCTGGAGGCCGTGCGGCACTGCCACAACTGCGGGGTGCTCCA
CCGCGACATCAAGGACGAAAACATCCTTATCGACCTCAATCGCGGCGAGCTCAAGCTCATCGACTTCGGG
TCGGGGGCGCTGCTCAAGGACACCGTCTACACGGACTTCGATGGGACCCGAGTGTATAGCCCTCCAGAGT
GGATCCGCTACCATCGCTACCATGGCAGGTCGGCGGCAGTCTGGTCCCTGGGGATCCTGCTGTATGATAT
GGTGTGTGGAGATATTCCTTTCGAGCATGACGAA
