>Addgene plasmid #39132 | PIM1 | addgene partial sequence | sequence record 52435 | T7_term
GCAGCCGGATCTCAGTGGTGGTGGTGGTGGTGCTCGAGTGCGGCCGCAAGCTTGTCGACGGAGCTCGAAT
TCGGATCCGTATCCACCTTTACTGTTAGCTGGGCCCCGGCGACAGGCTGTGGAGGTGGATCTCAGCAGTT
TCCTGGGGCAGGAGAACATCTTGCATCCATGGATGGTTCTGGATTTCTTCGAAGGTTGGCCTATCTGATG
GTCTCAGGGCCAAGCACCATCTAATGAGATGCTGACATTCTGAAGAGACCCTCTGCCTGAAGAAAACCTG
GCCCCCGATGATCTCTTCGTCATGCTCGAAAGGAATATCTCCACACACCATATCATACAGCAGGATCCCC
AGGGACCAGACTGCCGCCGACCTGCCATGGTAGCGATGGTAGCGGATCCACTCTGGAGGGCTATACACTC
GGGTCCCATCGAAGTCCGTGTAGACGGTGTCCTTGAGCAGCGCCCCCGACCCGAAGTCGATGAGCTTGAG
CTCGCCGCGATTGAGGTCGATAAGGATGTTTTCGTCCTTGATGTCGCGGTGGAGCACCCCGCAGTTGTGG
CAGTGCCGCACGGCCTCCAGCACCTGCCAGAAGAAGCTGCGGGCCAGCTCCTCTTGCAGGGCTCCCCTTT
CCGTGATGAAGTCGAAGAGATCTTGCACCGGCTCGGGCCTCTCCAGGATCAGGACGAAACTGTCGGGCCT
CTCGAACCAGTCCAGGAGCCTAATGACGCCGGAGAAACCCGAGCTCACCTTCTTCAGCAGGACCACTTCC
ATGGGCACTCGAGTGCCATTAGGCAGCTCTCCCCAGTCGGAAATCCGGTCCTTCTCCACGTGTTTGATGG
CCACCGGCAAGTTGTC
