>Addgene plasmid #39132 | PIM1 | addgene partial sequence | sequence record 52437 | T7 5'-TAATACGACTCACTATAGGG-3'
ATAATTTTGTTTAACTTTAAGAAGGAGATATACATATGCACCATCATCATCATCATTCTTCTGGTGTAGA
TCTGGGTACCGAGAACCTGTACTTCCAATCCATGCTCTTGTCCAAAATCAACTCGCTTGCCCACCTGCGC
GCCGCGCCCTGCAACGACCTGCACGCCACCAAGCTGGCGCCCGGCAAGGAGAAGGAGCCCCTGGAGTCGC
AGTACCAGGTGGGCCCGCTACTGGGCAGCGGCGGCTTCGGCTCGGTCTACTCAGGCATCCGCGTCTCCGA
CAACTTGCCGGTGGCCATCAAACACGTGGAGAAGGACCGGATTTCCGACTGGGGAGAGCTGCCTAATGGC
ACTCGAGTGCCCATGGAAGTGGTCCTGCTGAAGAAGGTGAGCTCGGGTTTCTCCGGCGTCATTAGGCTCC
TGGACTGGTTCGAGAGGCCCGACAGTTTCGTCCTGATCCTGGAGAGGCCCGAGCCGGTGCAAGATCTCTT
CGACTTCATCACGGAAAGGGGAGCCCTGCAAGAGGAGCTGGCCCGCAGCTTCTTCTGGCAGGTGCTGGAG
GCCGTGCGGCACTGCCACAACTGCGGGGTGCTCCACCGCGACATCAAGGACGAAAACATCCTTATCGACC
TCAATCGCGGCGAGCTCAAGCTCATCGACTTCGGGTCGGGGGCGCTGCTCAAGGACACCGTCTACACGGA
CTTCGATGGGACCCGAGTGTATAGCCCTCCAGAGTGGATCCGCTACCATCGCTACCATGGCAGGTCGGCG
GCAGTCTGGTCCCTGGGGATCCTGCTGTATGATATGGTGTGTGGAGATATTCCTTTCGAGCATGACGAAG
AGATC
